>Addgene plasmid #187716 | pGEX6P1-NEDD4L_W2-W3-W4-HECT (348) | addgene full sequence | sequence record 372353 | Addgene NGS Result
TCACTGCATAATTCGTGTCGCTCAAGGCGCACTCCCGTTCTGGATAATGTTTTTTGCGCCGACATCATAA
CGGTTCTGGCAAATATTCTGAAATGAGCTGTTGACAATTAATCATCGGCTCGTATAATGTGTGGAATTGT
GAGCGGATAACAATTTCACACAGGAAACAGTATTCATGTCCCCTATACTAGGTTATTGGAAAATTAAGGG
CCTTGTGCAACCCACTCGACTTCTTTTGGAATATCTTGAAGAAAAATATGAAGAGCATTTGTATGAGCGC
GATGAAGGTGATAAATGGCGAAACAAAAAGTTTGAATTGGGTTTGGAGTTTCCCAATCTTCCTTATTATA
TTGATGGTGATGTTAAATTAACACAGTCTATGGCCATCATACGTTATATAGCTGACAAGCACAACATGTT
GGGTGGTTGTCCAAAAGAGCGTGCAGAGATTTCAATGCTTGAAGGAGCGGTTTTGGATATTAGATACGGT
GTTTCGAGAATTGCATATAGTAAAGACTTTGAAACTCTCAAAGTTGATTTTCTTAGCAAGCTACCTGAAA
TGCTGAAAATGTTCGAAGATCGTTTATGTCATAAAACATATTTAAATGGTGATCATGTAACCCATCCTGA
CTTCATGTTGTATGACGCTCTTGATGTTGTTTTATACATGGACCCAATGTGCCTGGATGCGTTCCCAAAA
TTAGTTTGTTTTAAAAAACGTATTGAAGCTATCCCACAAATTGATAAGTACTTGAAATCCAGCAAGTATA
TAGCATGGCCTTTGCAGGGCTGGCAAGCCACGTTTGGTGGTGGCGACCATCCTCCAAAATCGGATCTGGA
AGTTCTGTTCCAGGGGCCCCTGGGAGTACGCGCCGGCTCCGAACAGGGCCATCTACCACCGCCCAGTGCC
CCAGCTGGGAGAGCGCGTTCATCAACTGTCACGGGTGGTGAGGAACCAACGCCATCAGTGGCCTATGTAC
ATACTACGCCGGGTCTGCCTTCAGGCTGGGAAGAAAGAAAAGATGCTAAGGGGCGCACATACTATGTCAA
TCATAACAATCGAACCACAACTTGGACTCGACCTATCATGCAGCTTGCAGAAGATGGTGCGTCCGGATCA
GCCACAAACAGTAACAACCATCTAATCGAGCCTCAGATCCGCCGGCCTCGTAGCCTCAGCTCGCCAACAG
TAACTTTATCTGCCCCGCTGGAGGGTGCCAAGGACTCACCCGTACGTCGGGCTGTGAAAGACACCCTTTC
CAACCCACAGTCCCCACAGCCATCACCTTACAACTCCCCCAAACCACAACACAAAGTCACACAGAGCTTC
TTGCCACCCGGCTGGGAAATGAGGATAGCGCCAAACGGCCGGCCCTTCTTCATTGATCATAACACAAAGA
CTACAACCTGGGAAGATCCACGTTTGAAATTTCCAGTACATATGCGGTCAAAGACATCTTTAAACCCCAA
TGACCTTGGCCCCCTTCCTCCTGGCTGGGAAGAAAGAATTCACTTGGATGGCCGAACGTTTTATATTGAT
CATAATAGCAAAATTACTCAGTGGGAAGACCCAAGACTGCAGAACCCAGCTATTACTGGTCCGGCTGTCC
CTTACTCCAGAGAATTTAAGCAGAAATATGACTACTTCAGGAAGAAATTAAAGAAACCTGCTGATATCCC
CAATAGGTTTGAAATGAAACTTCACAGAAATAACATATTTGAAGAGTCCTATCGGAGAATTATGTCCGTG
AAAAGACCAGATGTCCTAAAAGCTAGACTGTGGATTGAGTTTGAATCAGAGAAAGGTCTTGACTATGGGG
GTGTGGCCAGAGAATGGTTCTTCTTACTGTCCAAAGAGATGTTCAACCCCTACTACGGCCTCTTTGAGTA
CTCTGCCACGGACAACTACACCCTTCAGATCAACCCTAATTCAGGCCTCTGTAATGAGGATCATTTGTCC
TACTTCACTTTTATTGGAAGAGTTGCTGGTCTGGCCGTATTTCATGGGAAGCTCTTAGATGGTTTCTTCA
TTAGACCATTTTACAAGATGATGTTGGGAAAGCAGATAACCCTGAATGACATGGAATCTGTGGATAGTGA
ATATTACAACTCTTTGAAATGGATCCTGGAGAATGACCCTACTGAGCTGGACCTCATGTTCTGCATAGAC
GAAGAAAACTTTGGACAGACATATCAAGTGGATTTGAAGCCCAATGGGTCAGAAATAATGGTCACAAATG
AAAACAAAAGGGAATATATCGACTTAGTCATCCAGTGGAGATTTGTGAACAGGGTCCAGAAGCAGATGAA
CGCCTTCTTGGAGGGATTCACAGAACTACTTCCTATTGATTTGATTAAAATTTTTGATGAAAATGAGCTG
GAGTTGCTCATGTGCGGCCTCGGTGATGTGGATGTGAATGACTGGAGACAGCATTCTATTTACAAGAACG
GCTACTGCCCAAACCACCCCGTCATTCAGTGGTTCTGGAAGGCTGTGCTACTCATGGACGCCGAAAAGCG
TATCCGGTTACTGCAGTTTGTCACAGGGACATCGCGAGTACCTATGAATGGATTTGCCGAACTTTATGGT
TCCAATGGTCCTCAGCTATTTACAATAGAGCAATGGGGCAGTCCTGAGAAACTGCCCAGAGCTCACACAT
GCTTTAATCGCCTTGACTTACCTCCATATGAAACCTTTGAAGATTTACGAGAGAAACTTCTCATGGCCGT
GGAAAATGCTCAAGGATTTGAAGGGGTGGATTAAGCGGCCGCATCGTGACTGACTGACGATCTGCCTCGC
GCGTTTCGGTGATGACGGTGAAAACCTCTGACACATGCAGCTCCCGGAGACGGTCACAGCTTGTCTGTAA
GCGGATGCCGGGAGCAGACAAGCCCGTCAGGGCGCGTCAGCGGGTGTTGGCGGGTGTCGGGGCGCAGCCA
TGACCCAGTCACGTAGCGATAGCGGAGTGTATAATTCTTGAAGACGAAAGGGCCTCGTGATACGCCTATT
TTTATAGGTTAATGTCATGATAATAATGGTTTCTTAGACGTCAGGTGGCACTTTTCGGGGAAATGTGCGC
GGAACCCCTATTTGTTTATTTTTCTAAATACATTCAAATATGTATCCGCTCATGAGACAATAACCCTGAT
AAATGCTTCAATAATATTGAAAAAGGAAGAGTATGAGTATTCAACATTTCCGTGTCGCCCTTATTCCCTT
TTTTGCGGCATTTTGCCTTCCTGTTTTTGCTCACCCAGAAACGCTGGTGAAAGTAAAAGATGCTGAAGAT
CAGTTGGGTGCACGAGTGGGTTACATCGAACTGGATCTCAACAGCGGTAAGATCCTTGAGAGTTTTCGCC
CCGAAGAACGTTTTCCAATGATGAGCACTTTTAAAGTTCTGCTATGTGGCGCGGTATTATCCCGTGTTGA
CGCCGGGCAAGAGCAACTCGGTCGCCGCATACACTATTCTCAGAATGACTTGGTTGAGTACTCACCAGTC
ACAGAAAAGCATCTTACGGATGGCATGACAGTAAGAGAATTATGCAGTGCTGCCATAACCATGAGTGATA
ACACTGCGGCCAACTTACTTCTGACAACGATCGGAGGACCGAAGGAGCTAACCGCTTTTTTGCACAACAT
GGGGGATCATGTAACTCGCCTTGATCGTTGGGAACCGGAGCTGAATGAAGCCATACCAAACGACGAGCGT
GACACCACGATGCCTGCAGCAATGGCAACAACGTTGCGCAAACTATTAACTGGCGAACTACTTACTCTAG
CTTCCCGGCAACAATTAATAGACTGGATGGAGGCGGATAAAGTTGCAGGACCACTTCTGCGCTCGGCCCT
TCCGGCTGGCTGGTTTATTGCTGATAAATCTGGAGCCGGTGAGCGTGGGTCTCGCGGTATCATTGCAGCA
CTGGGGCCAGATGGTAAGCCCTCCCGTATCGTAGTTATCTACACGACGGGGAGTCAGGCAACTATGGATG
AACGAAATAGACAGATCGCTGAGATAGGTGCCTCACTGATTAAGCATTGGTAACTGTCAGACCAAGTTTA
CTCATATATACTTTAGATTGATTTAAAACTTCATTTTTAATTTAAAAGGATCTAGGTGAAGATCCTTTTT
GATAATCTCATGACCAAAATCCCTTAACGTGAGTTTTCGTTCCACTGAGCGTCAGACCCCGTAGAAAAGA
TCAAAGGATCTTCTTGAGATCCTTTTTTTCTGCGCGTAATCTGCTGCTTGCAAACAAAAAAACCACCGCT
ACCAGCGGTGGTTTGTTTGCCGGATCAAGAGCTACCAACTCTTTTTCCGAAGGTAACTGGCTTCAGCAGA
GCGCAGATACCAAATACTGTCCTTCTAGTGTAGCCGTAGTTAGGCCACCACTTCAAGAACTCTGTAGCAC
CGCCTACATACCTCGCTCTGCTAATCCTGTTACCAGTGGCTGCTGCCAGTGGCGATAAGTCGTGTCTTAC
CGGGTTGGACTCAAGACGATAGTTACCGGATAAGGCGCAGCGGTCGGGCTGAACGGGGGGTTCGTGCACA
CAGCCCAGCTTGGAGCGAACGACCTACACCGAACTGAGATACCTACAGCGTGAGCTATGAGAAAGCGCCA
CGCTTCCCGAAGGGAGAAAGGCGGACAGGTATCCGGTAAGCGGCAGGGTCGGAACAGGAGAGCGCACGAG
GGAGCTTCCAGGGGGAAACGCCTGGTATCTTTATAGTCCTGTCGGGTTTCGCCACCTCTGACTTGAGCGT
CGATTTTTGTGATGCTCGTCAGGGGGGCGGAGCCTATGGAAAAACGCCAGCAACGCGGCCTTTTTACGGT
TCCTGGCCTTTTGCTGGCCTTTTGCTCACATGTTCTTTCCTGCGTTATCCCCTGATTCTGTGGATAACCG
TATTACCGCCTTTGAGTGAGCTGATACCGCTCGCCGCAGCCGAACGACCGAGCGCAGCGAGTCAGTGAGC
GAGGAAGCGGAAGAGCGCCTGATGCGGTATTTTCTCCTTACGCATCTGTGCGGTATTTCACACCGCATAA
ATTCCGACACCATCGAATGGCGCAAAACCTTTCGCGGTATGGCATGATAGCGCCCGGAAGAGAGTCAATT
CAGGGTGGTGAATGTGAAACCAGTAACGTTATACGATGTCGCAGAGTATGCCGGTGTCTCTTATCAGACC
GTTTCCCGCGTGGTGAACCAGGCCAGCCACGTTTCTGCGAAAACGCGGGAAAAAGTGGAAGCGGCGATGG
CGGAGCTGAATTACATTCCCAACCGCGTGGCACAACAACTGGCGGGCAAACAGTCGTTGCTGATTGGCGT
TGCCACCTCCAGTCTGGCCCTGCACGCGCCGTCGCAAATTGTCGCGGCGATTAAATCTCGCGCCGATCAA
CTGGGTGCCAGCGTGGTGGTGTCGATGGTAGAACGAAGCGGCGTCGAAGCCTGTAAAGCGGCGGTGCACA
ATCTTCTCGCGCAACGCGTCAGTGGGCTGATCATTAACTATCCGCTGGATGACCAGGATGCCATTGCTGT
GGAAGCTGCCTGCACTAATGTTCCGGCGTTATTTCTTGATGTCTCTGACCAGACACCCATCAACAGTATT
ATTTTCTCCCATGAAGACGGTACGCGACTGGGCGTGGAGCATCTGGTCGCATTGGGTCACCAGCAAATCG
CGCTGTTAGCGGGCCCATTAAGTTCTGTCTCGGCGCGTCTGCGTCTGGCTGGCTGGCATAAATATCTCAC
TCGCAATCAAATTCAGCCGATAGCGGAACGGGAAGGCGACTGGAGTGCCATGTCCGGTTTTCAACAAACC
ATGCAAATGCTGAATGAGGGCATCGTTCCCACTGCGATGCTGGTTGCCAACGATCAGATGGCGCTGGGCG
CAATGCGCGCCATTACCGAGTCCGGGCTGCGCGTTGGTGCGGATATCTCGGTAGTGGGATACGACGATAC
CGAAGACAGCTCATGTTATATCCCGCCGTTAACCACCATCAAACAGGATTTTCGCCTGCTGGGGCAAACC
AGCGTGGACCGCTTGCTGCAACTCTCTCAGGGCCAGGCGGTGAAGGGCAATCAGCTGTTGCCCGTCTCAC
TGGTGAAAAGAAAAACCACGCTAGCGCCCAATACGCAAACCGCCTCTCCCCGCGCGTTGGCCGATTCATT
AATGCAGCTGGCACGACAGGTTTCCCGACTGGAAAGCGGGCAGTGAGCGCAACGCAATTAATGTAAGTTA
GCTCACTCATTAGGCACCCCAGGCTTTACACTTTATGCTTCCGGCTCGTATGTTGTGTGGAATTGTGAGC
GGATAACAATTTCACACAGGAAACAGCTATGACCATGATTACGGATTCACTGGCCGTCGTTTTACAACGT
CGTGACTGGGAAAACCCTGGCGTTACCCAACTTAATCGCCTTGCAGCACATCCCCCTTTCGCCAGCTGGC
GTAATAGCGAAGAGGCCCGCACCGATCGCCCTTCCCAACAGTTGCGCAGCCTGAATGGCGAATGGCGCTT
TGCCTGGTTTCCGGCACCAGAAGCGGTGCCGGAAAGCTGGCTGGAGTGCGATCTTCCTGAGGCCGATACT
GTCGTCGTCCCCTCAAACTGGCAGATGCACGGTTACGATGCGCCCATCTACACCAACGTGACCTATCCCA
TTACGGTCAATCCGCCGTTTGTTCCCACGGAGAATCCGACGGGTTGTTACTCGCTCACATTTAATGTTGA
TGAAAGCTGGCTACAGGAAGGCCAGACGCGAATTATTTTTGATGGCGTTGGAATTAGCTTATCGACTGCA
CGGTGCACCAATGCTTCTGGCGTCAGGCAGCCATCGGAAGCTGTGGTATGGCTGTGCAGGTCGTAAA
Features (pLannotate 1.2.2; 17 found; start..end, strand, type, name):
    101..129     +  promoter       tac promoter: strong E. coli promoter; hybrid between the trp and lac UV5 promoters
    137..153     +  protein_bind   lac operator: The lac repressor binds to the lac operator to inhibit transcription in E. coli. This inhibition can be relieved by adding lactose or isopropyl-β-D-thiogalactopyranoside (IPTG). lac repressor encoded by lacI
    176..829     +  CDS            GST26_SCHJA: Experimental evidence at protein level: Swiss-Prot protein existence level 1. GST isoenzymes appear to play a central role in the parasite detoxification system. Other functions are also suspected including a role in increasing the solubility of haematin in the parasite gut. From Schistosoma japonicum (Blood fluke).
    878..2761    +  CDS            NEDD4L (fragment): NED4L_HUMAN - Also known as KIAA0439, NEDL3. Experimental evidence at protein level: Swiss-Prot protein existence level 1. E3 ubiquitin-protein ligase which accepts ubiquitin from an E2 ubiquitin-conjugating enzyme in the form of a thioester and then directly transfers the ubiquitin to targeted substrates. Inhibits TGF- beta signaling by triggering SMAD2 and TGFBR1 ubiquitination and proteasome-dependent degradation. Promotes ubiquitination and internalization of various plasma membrane channels such as ENaC, SCN2A/Nav1.2, SCN3A/Nav1.3, SCN5A/Nav1.5, SCN9A/Nav1.7, SCN10A/Nav1.8, KCNA3/Kv1.3, K
   2792..2831    +  CDS            rop (fragment): Rop protein, which maintains plasmids at low copy number; rop
   2933..2973    +  misc_feature   bom (fragment): basis of mobility region from pBR322
   3078..3182    +  promoter       AmpR promoter: bla
   3183..4043    +  CDS            AmpR: β-lactamase; bla; confers resistance to ampicillin, carbenicillin, and related antibiotics
   4214..4802    +  rep_origin     ori: high-copy-number ColE1/pMB1/pBR322/pUC origin of replication
   4988..5039    -  misc_feature   bom (fragment): basis of mobility region from pBR322
   5046..5123    +  promoter       lacI promoter: lacI
   5124..6206    +  CDS            lacI: lac repressor; lacI; The lac repressor binds to the lac operator to inhibit transcription in E. coli. This inhibition can be relieved by adding lactose or isopropyl-β-D-thiogalactopyranoside (IPTG).
   6219..6240    +  protein_bind   CAP binding site: CAP binding activates transcription in the presence of cAMP. E. coli catabolite activator protein
   6255..6285    +  promoter       lac promoter: promoter for the E. coli lac operon
   6293..6309    +  protein_bind   lac operator: The lac repressor binds to the lac operator to inhibit transcription in E. coli. This inhibition can be relieved by adding lactose or isopropyl-β-D-thiogalactopyranoside (IPTG). lac repressor encoded by lacI
   6329..6502    +  CDS            lacZα: LacZα fragment of β-galactosidase; lacZ fragment
   6766..25      -  CDS            yciV (fragment) (across the origin): RNAAM_ECOLI - Also known as trpH From Escherichia coli (strain K12).
