[The description below was written by a language model from this plasmid's Addgene catalogue record and pLannotate feature annotations shown in this document.]
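Description:
pGEX6P1-NEDD4L_W2-W3-W4-HECT (348) is a bacterial expression plasmid built on the pGEX-6P-1 backbone for producing a GST-tagged, N-terminally truncated form of the human E3 ubiquitin ligase NEDD4L in E. coli. The sequenced plasmid is about 6.9 kb. It replicates from a ColE1/pMB1-type origin and is selected with ampicillin through the β-lactamase (AmpR) gene. The catalogue lists it as low copy, whereas the automated annotation applies a generic high-copy label to this origin family and detects only short fragments of rop and the pBR322 bom region.

Expression is driven by the hybrid tac promoter followed by a lac operator. The plasmid also carries its own lacI gene, so transcription is held off by lac repressor until it is induced with IPTG. The open reading frame begins with Schistosoma japonicum glutathione S-transferase, followed according to the record by an HRV 3C protease cleavage site, which allows the GST moiety to be removed after glutathione-affinity purification. Fused downstream is a NEDD4L fragment of roughly 1.9 kb lacking residues 1–347. As the construct name indicates, it starts at residue 348 and retains the WW2, WW3 and WW4 domains together with the catalytic HECT domain, while the upstream N-terminal portion of the protein is absent. The 5′ cloning site is not recorded.

The remaining annotated elements (lac promoter, CAP site, lacZα and a small yciV fragment) are backbone remnants rather than functional payload. The associated publication concerns how NEDD4L intramolecular interactions regulate its autoubiquitination and its ubiquitination of the sodium channel NaV1.5. This suggests the plasmid serves as one of a set of domain-truncation constructs used to make recombinant protein for such biochemical studies.
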