Addgene plasmid #187716: pGEX6P1-NEDD4L_W2-W3-W4-HECT (348)
Purpose: Express GST-tagged NEDD4L W2-W3-W4-HECT (348) in bacterial cells
Depositing lab: Sandra Gabelli. Depositing organization: Johns Hopkins University and School of Medicine. Publication: NEDD4L intramolecular interactions regulate its auto and substrate Na(V)1.5 ubiquitination. Wright KM, Nathan S, Jiang H, Xia W, Kim H, Chakouri N, Nwafor JN, Fossier L, Srinivasan L, Chen Z, Boronina T, Post J, Paul S, Cole RN, Ben-Johny M, Cole PA, Gabelli SB. J Biol Chem. 2024 Mar;300(3):105715. doi: 10.1016/j.jbc.2024.105715. Epub 2024 Feb 2. PubMed 38309503.
Backbone
  Vector backbone: pGEX-6P-1
  Vector type: Bacterial Expression
Growth in bacteria
  Bacterial resistance: Ampicillin, 100 μg/mL
  Growth temperature: 37°C
  Growth strain: DH5alpha
  Copy number: Low Copy
Gene/Insert
  Gene/Insert name: NEDD4L with residues XX (alt name: Q96PU5)
  Species: H. sapiens (human)
  Insert size (bp): 1881
  Mutation: deletion of residues 1-347
  Entrez Gene: NEDD4L (a.k.a. NEDD4-2, NEDD4.2, PVNH7, RSP5, hNEDD4-2)
  Tag / fusion protein: GST-HRV 3C site (N terminal on insert)
  Cloning method: Restriction Enzyme; 5′ cloning site unknown (unknown if destroyed)
Terms and licenses: Academic/Nonprofit Terms; Industry Terms: Not Available to Industry
How to cite: pGEX6P1-NEDD4L_W2-W3-W4-HECT (348) was a gift from Sandra Gabelli (Addgene plasmid # 187716 ; http://n2t.net/addgene:187716 ; RRID:Addgene_187716)
